Addgene plasmid #243075: AiP2130 - pAAV-AiE2657m-minBG-SYFP2-WPRE3-BGHpA
Purpose: AiE2657m is an enhancer sequence designed to drive AAV-mediated transgene expression in specific population sof brain cells.
Depositing lab: Allen Institute for Brain Science & Bosiljka Tasic. Depositing organization: Allen Institute.
Backbone
  Vector backbone: pAAV2
  Vector type: AAV
Growth in bacteria
  Bacterial resistance: Ampicillin, 100 μg/mL
  Growth temperature: 37°C
  Growth strain: NEB Stable
  Copy number: High Copy
Gene/Insert
  Gene/Insert name: SYFP2
  Species: Synthetic
  Cloning method: Gibson Cloning
Terms and licenses: Academic/Nonprofit Terms; Industry Terms: Not Available to Industry
How to cite: AiP2130 - pAAV-AiE2657m-minBG-SYFP2-WPRE3-BGHpA was a gift from Allen Institute for Brain Science & Bosiljka Tasic (Addgene plasmid # 243075 ; http://n2t.net/addgene:243075 ; RRID:Addgene_243075)
