[The description below was written by a language model from this plasmid's Addgene catalogue record and pLannotate feature annotations shown in this document.]
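Description:
AiP2130 - pAAV-AiE2657m-minBG-SYFP2-WPRE3-BGHpA is an AAV transfer (cis) plasmid built on a pAAV2 backbone, intended for packaging a recombinant AAV genome that reports enhancer activity in the brain. In bacteria it is maintained from a high-copy ColE1/pUC-type origin and selected with ampicillin through the β-lactamase gene and its native promoter. The backbone also carries an f1 phage origin and short remnants of pBR322 rop and bom sequences. The sequenced record is 4,909 nt.

The payload lies between AAV2 inverted terminal repeats, which provide the signals for genome replication and encapsidation. One ITR is annotated in full, while the other is detected only as two short fragments, which is common when these structured repeats are sequenced and annotated. According to the construct name, the cassette consists of the AiE2657m enhancer placed upstream of a minimal beta-globin promoter (minBG). Neither element is annotated in the feature table, but an unannotated stretch between the SYFP2 start and the fragmentary ITR is where they would be expected to sit. A minimal promoter has little activity on its own, so expression depends on the enhancer, which is described as designed to drive transgene expression in specific populations of brain cells; the record does not state which populations. The reporter is SYFP2, a rapidly maturing monomeric yellow fluorescent protein derived from Aequorea victoria. It is followed by WPRE3, a shortened woodchuck posttranscriptional regulatory element (annotated as two WPRE fragments) that boosts transcript expression while saving packaging space, and by the bovine growth hormone polyadenylation signal. The construct is typically used to produce AAV for fluorescently labelling and evaluating enhancer-defined brain cell populations.
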