Features (pLannotate 1.2.2; 14 found; start..end, strand, type, name):
    309..1169    -  CDS            AmpR: β-lactamase; bla; confers resistance to ampicillin, carbenicillin, and related antibiotics
   1170..1274    -  promoter       AmpR promoter: bla
   1369..1404    +  CDS            rop (fragment): Rop protein, which maintains plasmids at low copy number; rop
   1506..1555    +  misc_feature   bom (fragment): basis of mobility region from pBR322
   1556..2011    -  rep_origin     f1 ori (sequence partly withheld): f1 bacteriophage origin of replication; arrow indicates direction of (+) strand synthesis
   2030..2081    +  misc_feature   bom (fragment): basis of mobility region from pBR322
   2086..2226    -  repeat_region  AAV2 ITR: inverted terminal repeat of adeno-associated virus serotype 2 inverted
   2344..2455    -  polyA_signal   bGH poly(A) signal: bovine growth hormone polyadenylation signal
   2472..2552    -  misc_feature   WPRE (fragment): woodchuck hepatitis virus posttranscriptional regulatory element
   2558..2715    -  misc_feature   WPRE (fragment): woodchuck hepatitis virus posttranscriptional regulatory element
   2755..3471    -  CDS            SYFP2: SYFP2 is a basic (constitutively fluorescent) yellow fluorescent protein published in 2006, derived from Aequorea victoria. It is reported to be a very rapidly-maturing monomer with moderate acid sensitivity.
   4303..4330    -  repeat_region  AAV2 ITR (fragment): inverted terminal repeat of adeno-associated virus serotype 2 inverted
   4359..4386    -  repeat_region  AAV2 ITR (fragment): inverted terminal repeat of adeno-associated virus serotype 2 inverted
   4459..138     -  rep_origin     ori (across the origin): high-copy-number ColE1/pMB1/pBR322/pUC origin of replication
>Addgene plasmid #243075 | AiP2130 - pAAV-AiE2657m-minBG-SYFP2-WPRE3-BGHpA | addgene full sequence | sequence record 492125 | Addgene NGS Result
GGTATCTGCGCTCTGCTGAAGCCAGTTACCTTCGGAAAAAGAGTTGGTAGCTCTTGATCCGGCAAACAAA
CCACCGCTGGTAGCGGTGGTTTTTTTGTTTGCAAGCAGCAGATTACGCGCAGAAAAAAAGGATCTCAAGA
AGATCCTTTGATCTTTTCTACGGGGTCTGACGCTCAGTGGAACGAAAACTCACGTTAAGGGATTTTGGTC
ATGAGATTATCAAAAAGGATCTTCACCTAGATCCTTTTAAATTAAAAATGAAGTTTTAAATCAATCTAAA
GTATATATGAGTAAACTTGGTCTGACAGTTACCAATGCTTAATCAGTGAGGCACCTATCTCAGCGATCTG
TCTATTTCGTTCATCCATAGTTGCCTGACTCCCCGTCGTGTAGATAACTACGATACGGGAGGGCTTACCA
TCTGGCCCCAGTGCTGCAATGATACCGCGAGACCCACGCTCACCGGCTCCAGATTTATCAGCAATAAACC
AGCCAGCCGGAAGGGCCGAGCGCAGAAGTGGTCCTGCAACTTTATCCGCCTCCATCCAGTCTATTAATTG
TTGCCGGGAAGCTAGAGTAAGTAGTTCGCCAGTTAATAGTTTGCGCAACGTTGTTGCCATTGCTACAGGC
ATCGTGGTGTCACGCTCGTCGTTTGGTATGGCTTCATTCAGCTCCGGTTCCCAACGATCAAGGCGAGTTA
CATGATCCCCCATGTTGTGCAAAAAAGCGGTTAGCTCCTTCGGTCCTCCGATCGTTGTCAGAAGTAAGTT
GGCCGCAGTGTTATCACTCATGGTTATGGCAGCACTGCATAATTCTCTTACTGTCATGCCATCCGTAAGA
TGCTTTTCTGTGACTGGTGAGTACTCAACCAAGTCATTCTGAGAATAGTGTATGCGGCGACCGAGTTGCT
CTTGCCCGGCGTCAATACGGGATAATACCGCGCCACATAGCAGAACTTTAAAAGTGCTCATCATTGGAAA
ACGTTCTTCGGGGCGAAAACTCTCAAGGATCTTACCGCTGTTGAGATCCAGTTCGATGTAACCCACTCGT
GCACCCAACTGATCTTCAGCATCTTTTACTTTCACCAGCGTTTCTGGGTGAGCAAAAACAGGAAGGCAAA
ATGCCGCAAAAAAGGGAATAAGGGCGACACGGAAATGTTGAATACTCATACTCTTCCTTTTTCAATATTA
TTGAAGCATTTATCAGGGTTATTGTCTCATGAGCGGATACATATTTGAATGTATTTAGAAAAATAAACAA
ATAGGGGTTCCGCGCACATTTCCCCGAAAAGTGCCACCTGACGTCTAAGAAACCATTATTATCATGACAT
TAACCTATAAAAATAGGCGTATCACGAGGCCCTTTCGTCTCGCGCGTTTCGGTGATGACGGTGAAAACCT
CTGACACATGCAGCTCCCGGAGACGGTCACAGCTTGTCTGTAAGCGGATGCCGGGAGCAGACAAGCCCGT
CAGGGCGCGTCAGCGGGTGTTGGCGGGTGTCGGGGCTGGCTTAACTATGCGGCATCAGAGCAGATTGTAC
TGAGAGTGCACCATAAAATTGTAAACGTTAATATTTTGTTAAAATTCGCGTTAAATTTTTGTTAAATCAG
CTCATTTTTTAACCAATAGACCGAAATCGGCAAAATCCCTTATAAATCAAAAGAATAGCCCGAGATAGAG
T
[37 nt withheld, positions 1682-1718]
AAAGAACGTGGACTCCAACGTCAAAGG
[141 nt withheld, positions 1746-1886]
G
[46 nt withheld, positions 1888-1933]
A
[95 nt withheld, positions 1935-2029]
TATGCGGTGTGAAATACCGCACAGATGCGTAAGGAGAAAATACCGCATCAGGCGCCCCTGCAGGCAGCTG
CGCGCTCGCTCGCTCACTGAGGCCGCCCGGGCAAAGCCCGGGCGTCGGGCGACCTTTGGTCGCCCGGCCT
CAGTGAGCGAGCGAGCGCGCAGAGAGGGAGTGGCCAACTCCATCACTAGGGGTTCCTGCGGCCGCTCGGT
CCGCACGTGAGATCTCATGCCTGCTATTGTCTTCCCAATCCTCCCCCTTGCTGTCCTGCCCCACCCCACC
CCCCAGAATAGAATGACACCTACTCAGACAATGCGATGCAATTTCCTCATTTTATTAGGAAAGGACAGTG
GGAGTGGCACCTTCCAGGGTCAAGGAAGGCACGGGGGAGGGGCAAACAACAGATGGCTGGCAACTAGAAG
GCACAGTCGAAGATCTCTCGAGCCACGGAATTGTCAGTGCCCAACAGCCGAGCCCCTGTCCAGCAGCGGG
CAAGGCAGGCGGCGATGAGTTCCGCCGTGGCAAGAACTAACCAGGATTTATACAAGGAGGAGAAAATGAA
AGCCATACGGGAAGCAATAGCATGATACAAAGGCATTAAAGCAGCGTATCCACATAGCGTAAAAGGAGCA
ACATAGTTAAGAATACCAGTCAATCTTTCACAAATTTTGTAATCCAGAGGTTGATTATGATATCGAATTC
GCGGCCGCGGCGCGCCGTCGACTTACTTGTACAGCTCGTCCATGCCGAGAGTGATCCCGGCGGCGGTCAC
GAACTCCAGCAGGACCATGTGATCGCGCTTCTCGTTGGGGTCTTTGCTCAGCTTGGACTGGTAGCTCAGG
TAGTGGTTGTCGGGCAGCAGCACGGGGCCGTCGCCGATGGGGGTGTTCTGCTGGTAGTGGTCGGCGAGCT
GCACGCCGCCGTCCTCGATGTTGTGGCGGATCTTGAAGTTGGCCTTGATGCCGTTCTTCTGCTTGTCGGC
GGTGATATAGACGTTGTGGCTGTTGTAGTTGTACTCCAGCTTGTGCCCCAGGATGTTGCCGTCCTCCTTG
AAGTCGATGCCCTTCAGCTCGATGCGGTTCACCAGGGTGTCGCCCTCGAACTTCACCTCGGCGCGGGTCT
TGTAGTTGCCGTCGTCCTTGAAGAAGATGGTGCGCTCCTGGACGTAGCCTTCGGGCATGGCGGACTTGAA
GAAGTCGTGCTGCTTCATGTGGTCGGGGTAGCGGGCGAAGCACTGCACGCCGTAGCCCAGGGTGGTCACG
AGGGTGGGCCAGGGCACGGGCAGCTTGCCGGTGGTGCAGATCAGCTTCAGGGTCAGCTTGCCGTAGGTGG
CATCGCCCTCGCCCTCGCCGGACACGCTGAACTTGTGGCCGTTTACGTCGCCGTCCAGCTCGACCAGGAT
GGGCACCACCCCGGTGAACAGCTCCTCGCCCTTGCTCACCATGGTGGCGACCGGTAGCGCTAGCTTCGAA
AGATCTGGATCCCAGAAGCAAATGTAAGCAATAGATGGCTCTGCCCTGACTTTTATGCCCAGCCCGAGCT
CCGCCGGCGCTTCACAGATACAAATAGATGAGGAAGTTTAGTTCACCTTGTATGTGATGGTCCAAGCCTG
GGAACAACTCCAACCACACCAAGTCTAGGAGATAGATATGAAGAACACAGAACAGCTAACGATGCAGCCA
TCTAGAGGGCTCGTTAAGACACCGCTTCCTGGACTCCATCGTCAGAATCTCAGATGCAAGAAGGAGCAGG
GGCGGGGGTGGAGGGCTGAGGATTTGCATTGCAACAAGTTCCCAGATGAGGCTGAGAGAAGTTTACCAGC
CACTTGTCTAGACTGCAGAATCCTATGCAGACATTCAAAATAGTGCCCTAGAAGAATGTATGTTGATTTG
AGCCAACGCACACAGGAGACGATTTAAAGTGCAGCAGAGCCTGGCCGCTCAGCAGCCTGGTGATGCCGTC
AGCATAAGTATAAATATAAGTGCACACACTCGCAAAGAGAAGCAGGAGGCACGCATGGGACCTGGGCAGG
AAGCAGGATGGGGCTTCAAGGAGCTCAGAGCCAGGCTGGCTTAGGCGTGTTCCTGCCTCTGCCTCTGTTT
GCCTAGTGCCCCTGAATAGACTGGAGAGCGGCCTGAACTATTAAAACTCTTTAAGAAAGTCCTGTCAGCA
ATCCCATTTCACAGATGACAGACCTTCATCCCAAGACTGCTCAGTGCCTGTTGAACGCGTGCGGCCGCAG
GAACCCCTAGTGATGGAGTTGGCCACTCCCTCTCTGCGCGCTCGCTCGCTCACTGAGGCCGGGCGACCAA
AGGTCGCCCGACGCCCGGGCGGCCTCAGTGAGCGAGCGAGCGCGCAGCTGCCTGCAGGACATGTGAGCAA
AAGGCCAGCAAAAGGCCAGGAACCGTAAAAAGGCCGCGTTGCTGGCGTTTTTCCATAGGCTCCGCCCCCC
TGACGAGCATCACAAAAATCGACGCTCAAGTCAGAGGTGGCGAAACCCGACAGGACTATAAAGATACCAG
GCGTTTCCCCCTGGAAGCTCCCTCGTGCGCTCTCCTGTTCCGACCCTGCCGCTTACCGGATACCTGTCCG
CCTTTCTCCCTTCGGGAAGCGTGGCGCTTTCTCATAGCTCACGCTGTAGGTATCTCAGTTCGGTGTAGGT
CGTTCGCTCCAAGCTGGGCTGTGTGCACGAACCCCCCGTTCAGCCCGACCGCTGCGCCTTATCCGGTAAC
TATCGTCTTGAGTCCAACCCGGTAAGACACGACTTATCGCCACTGGCAGCAGCCACTGGTAACAGGATTA
GCAGAGCGAGGTATGTAGGCGGTGCTACAGAGTTCTTGAAGTGGTGGCCTAACTACGGCTACACTAGAAG
AACAGTATTT
